>Addgene plasmid #39497 | pSG5-p85α_wt | addgene partial sequence | sequence record 51044 | pCAG-f 5'-GCAACGTGCTGGTTATTGTG-3'
CAGATGTATCGACTCACTATAGGGCGAATTCACTTCCCGGAGAAACGTCAGGGTAGACTGCAGTGTGCAG
CCAGCCTCAGCCGTCGCATGGTCTCAGGTCTGCAGCCATGAGTGCCGAGGGGTACCAGTACCGGGCGCTG
TACGACTATAAGAAGGAGCGGGAAGAGGACATTGACTTGCACCTGGGGGACATATTGACTGTGAACAAAG
GGTCCTTAGTCGCTCTTGGATTCAGTGATGGACAGGAAGCCAAGCCTGAAGAAATTGGCTGGTTAAATGG
CTATAACGAGACGACAGGGGAGAGGGGAGACTTTCCGGGAACTTACGTAGAATATATTGGAAGGAAAAAG
ATCTCGCCTCCCACACCAAAGCCCCGGCCACCTCGACCCCTTCCTGTTGCCCCAGGTCCTTCAAAAACTG
AAGCAGACAGTGAGCAACAAGCTTCCACTCTCCCAGACCTTGCAGAGCAGTTCGCACCCCCTGACGTTGC
TCCACCGCTTCTTATCAAGCTCGTGGAAGCCATTGAAAAGAAAGGTCTGGAATGTTCAACTCTATACAGA
ACACAGAGCTCCAGCAACCCAGCCGAGTTACGACAGCTTCTTGATTGTGATACCGCCTCCTTGGACTTGG
AGATGTTCGATGTGCACGTTTTAGCTGACGCCTTCAAACGCTATCTCCTGGACTTACCGAATCCTGTCAT
TCCGGTAGCCGTTTCCAGTGAACTGATTTCTTTAGCCCCAGAAGTGCAGAGTTCTGAAGAATACATCCAG
CTGTTGAAGAAACTCATTAGGTCGCCCAGCATACCTCATCAGTACTGGCTCACACTGCAGTATTTGCTAA
AACATTTCTTCAAGCTCTCTCAAACGTCCAGCAAAAATCTTCTGAATGCA
