[The description below was written by a language model from this plasmid's Addgene catalogue record.]
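Description:
pSG5-p85α_wt is a eukaryotic expression plasmid built on the commercial pSG5 backbone from Stratagene and carrying the wild-type coding sequence for bovine (B. taurus) p85α, the regulatory subunit of class IA phosphoinositide 3-kinase encoded by PIK3R1. The insert was placed by restriction cloning into the EcoRI site, which is preserved on both the 5′ and 3′ sides, so the fragment can be released with a single enzyme. Because the same site flanks both ends, insert orientation is not enforced by the cloning strategy. In bacteria the plasmid is maintained at high copy number under ampicillin selection.

The record does not list the promoter or other regulatory elements, and no feature table is provided. pSG5 is generally known as a transient mammalian expression vector that drives inserts from the SV40 early promoter, with a β-globin intron and an SV40 polyadenylation signal, plus a T7 promoter for in vitro transcription, but these parts are not confirmed by the fields given here. No epitope tag, reporter or mammalian selection marker is recorded, so the construct appears suited to transient transfection rather than stable line selection.

p85α binds the p110 catalytic subunit through its inter-SH2 region and links the enzyme to tyrosine-phosphorylated receptors and adaptors through its SH2 domains. The associated publication concerns the role of PI 3-kinase in Ras-driven cell transformation and control of the actin cytoskeleton. This fits use of the plasmid to overexpress wild-type p85α in mammalian cells, and the "wt" label suggests it may serve as a reference alongside mutant p85 constructs in studies of PI 3-kinase signalling, although the record does not state this.
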