Addgene plasmid #39497: pSG5-p85α_wt
Depositing lab: Julian Downward. Depositing organization: Cancer Research UK. Publication: Role of phosphoinositide 3-OH kinase in cell transformation and control of the actin cytoskeleton by Ras. Rodriguez-Viciana P, Warne PH, Khwaja A, Marte BM, Pappin D, Das P, Waterfield MD, Ridley A, Downward J. Cell. 1997 May 2;89(3):457-67. 10.1016/S0092-8674(00)80226-3 PubMed 9150145.
Backbone
  Vector backbone: pSG5
  Backbone manufacturer: Stratagene
  Vector type: Eukaryotic
Growth in bacteria
  Bacterial resistance: Ampicillin, 100 μg/mL
  Growth temperature: 37°C
  Growth strain: DH5alpha
  Copy number: High Copy
Gene/Insert
  Gene/Insert name: p85 (alt name: PIK3R1)
  Species: B. taurus (bovine)
  Entrez Gene: PIK3R1
  Cloning method: Restriction Enzyme; 5′ cloning site EcoRI (not destroyed); 3′ cloning site EcoRI (not destroyed)
  Sequencing primers: 5′ CAG-F
Terms and licenses: Academic/Nonprofit Terms; Industry Terms: Not Available to Industry
How to cite: pSG5-p85α_wt was a gift from Julian Downward (Addgene plasmid # 39497 ; http://n2t.net/addgene:39497 ; RRID:Addgene_39497)
